Addgene plasmid #147447: pLNHA-C1-HsNot10_25-707_S
Purpose: Mammalian Expression of HsNot10_25-707
Depositing lab: Elisa Izaurralde. Depositing organization: Max Planck Institute for Developmental Biology.
Backbone
  Vector backbone: Unknown
  Vector type: Mammalian Expression
Growth in bacteria
  Bacterial resistance: Kanamycin, 50 μg/mL
  Growth temperature: 37°C
  Growth strain: DH5alpha
  Copy number: High Copy
Gene/Insert
  Gene/Insert name: HsNot10_25-707 (alt name: CNOT10 cloned from Kazusa clone: on15275)
  Species: H. sapiens (human)
  Entrez Gene: CNOT10 (a.k.a. FLJ12890, FLJ13165, DKFZp434K115)
  Cloning method: Unknown
Terms and licenses: Academic/Nonprofit Terms; Industry Terms: Not Available to Industry
Depositor comments: one silent mutation compared to the sequence given by NCBI: NM_015442.1. Plasmids from this collection were made available to the research community and donated after the lab closed. Please note that the sequence provided by the depositing laboratory may be theoretical/predicted or based on Sanger sequencing results. There may be discrepancies between sequencing results obtained by Addgene and the depositor sequence. If an Addgene verified sequence is not available, please contact before placing your order to request that our lab fully sequence the plasmid.
How to cite: pLNHA-C1-HsNot10_25-707_S was a gift from Elisa Izaurralde (Addgene plasmid # 147447 ; http://n2t.net/addgene:147447 ; RRID:Addgene_147447)
