[The description below was written by a language model from this plasmid's Addgene catalogue record and pLannotate feature annotations shown in this document.]
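Description:
pLNHA-C1-HsNot10_25-707_S is a 6,190 nt mammalian expression plasmid encoding a fragment of human CNOT10, a component of the CCR4-NOT deadenylase complex. The construct name indicates that the fragment spans residues 25–707. The catalogue lists the backbone as unknown. The annotated layout resembles a C1-style vector: a CMV enhancer and promoter drive an N-terminally tagged open reading frame, which is followed by an SV40 polyadenylation signal. Propagation in E. coli relies on a high-copy ColE1/pUC-type origin, and an f1 origin is also present. A single Tn5 NeoR/KanR cassette sits behind tandem bacterial (bla) and SV40 early promoters and ends with the HSV TK poly(A) signal. It confers kanamycin resistance in bacteria and can allow G418 selection in mammalian cells.

Upstream of the CNOT10 coding region, the feature table shows a short fragment of the bacteriophage lambda N protein followed by an HA epitope annotated as a partial 3xHA match, which fits the "LNHA" in the name. The lambda N peptide binds boxB RNA hairpins, so fusions of this type are commonly used to tether a protein to a boxB-containing reporter mRNA and test its effect on mRNA stability or translation. The record itself states only mammalian expression as the purpose. The HA tag allows detection or immunoprecipitation of the fusion protein. A T7 promoter lies between the CMV promoter and the coding sequence. The short hits to an HIV-1 LTR, SV40 large T antigen, ble and bGH poly(A) are small fragments and are probably annotation artefacts of backbone sequence rather than functional elements. The depositor notes one silent mutation relative to the NCBI reference, says the insert came from a Kazusa cDNA clone, and cautions that the supplied sequence may be theoretical.
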