Features (pLannotate 1.2.2; 17 found; start..end, strand, type, name):
     61..364     +  enhancer       CMV enhancer: human cytomegalovirus immediate early enhancer
    365..568     +  promoter       CMV promoter: human cytomegalovirus (CMV) immediate early promoter
    564..597     +  LTR            5' LTR (truncated) (fragment): truncated 5' long terminal repeat (LTR) from HIV-1
    613..631     +  promoter       T7 promoter: promoter for bacteriophage T7 RNA polymerase
    665..730     +  CDS            N (fragment): REGN_LAMBD - Experimental evidence at protein level: Swiss-Prot protein existence level 1. Plays a role as a transcriptional antitermination factor that allows the virus to initiate its lytic phase. Activates expression of the delayed viral early genes by modifying host RNA polymerase (RNAP) into a form that is resistant to termination signals. This antitermination function requires the host NusA protein which serves to stabilize the interaction between antitermination protein N and host RNA polymerase. From Escherichia phage lambda (Bacteriophage lambda).
    755..781     +  CDS            3xHA (fragment): three tandem HA epitope tags
    797..2845    +  CDS            CNOT10 (fragment): CNO10_HUMAN - Experimental evidence at protein level: Swiss-Prot protein existence level 1. Component of the CCR4-NOT complex which is one of the major cellular mRNA deadenylases and is linked to various cellular processes including bulk mRNA degradation, miRNA-mediated repression, translational repression during translational initiation and general transcription regulation. Additional complex functions may be a consequence of its influence on mRNA expression. Is not required for association of CNOT7 to the CCR4-NOT complex. From Homo sapiens (Human).
   2871..2955    +  CDS            large T antigen (fragment): large T antigen from SV40 (simian virus 40)
   2978..3099    +  polyA_signal   SV40 poly(A) signal: SV40 polyadenylation signal
   3133..3561    -  rep_origin     f1 ori (sequence partly withheld): f1 bacteriophage origin of replication; arrow indicates direction of (+) strand synthesis
   3588..3692    +  promoter       AmpR promoter: bla
   3694..4051    +  promoter       SV40 promoter: SV40 enhancer and early promoter
   4086..4880    +  CDS            NeoR/KanR: aminoglycoside phosphotransferase from Tn5; aph(3')-II (or nptII); confers resistance to neomycin, kanamycin, and G418 (Geneticin®)
   4901..5053    +  CDS            ble (fragment): BLE_KLEPN - Experimental evidence at protein level: Swiss-Prot protein existence level 1. Binding protein with a strong affinity to the bleomycin family of antibiotics. Binds to CL990; an antimitotic-antibiotic compound. From Klebsiella pneumoniae.
   5112..5159    +  polyA_signal   HSV TK poly(A) signal: herpes simplex virus thymidine kinase polyadenylation signal (Cole and Stacy, 1985)
   5250..5266    -  polyA_signal   bGH poly(A) signal (fragment): bovine growth hormone polyadenylation signal
   5488..6076    +  rep_origin     ori: high-copy-number ColE1/pMB1/pBR322/pUC origin of replication
>Addgene plasmid #147447 | pLNHA-C1-HsNot10_25-707_S | depositor full sequence | sequence record 289894 | Full Sequence
TAGTTATTAATAGTAATCAATTACGGGGTCATTAGTTCATAGCCCATATATGGAGTTCCGCGTTACATAA
CTTACGGTAAATGGCCCGCCTGGCTGACCGCCCAACGACCCCCGCCCATTGACGTCAATAATGACGTATG
TTCCCATAGTAACGCCAATAGGGACTTTCCATTGACGTCAATGGGTGGAGTATTTACGGTAAACTGCCCA
CTTGGCAGTACATCAAGTGTATCATATGCCAAGTACGCCCCCTATTGACGTCAATGACGGTAAATGGCCC
GCCTGGCATTATGCCCAGTACATGACCTTATGGGACTTTCCTACTTGGCAGTACATCTACGTATTAGTCA
TCGCTATTACCATGGTGATGCGGTTTTGGCAGTACATCAATGGGCGTGGATAGCGGTTTGACTCACGGGG
ATTTCCAAGTCTCCACCCCATTGACGTCAATGGGAGTTTGTTTTGGCACCAAAATCAACGGGACTTTCCA
AAATGTCGTAACAACTCCGCCCCATTGACGCAAATGGGCGGTAGGCGTGTACGGTGGGAGGTCTATATAA
GCAGAGCTCTCTGGCTAACTAGAGAACCCACTGCTTACTGGCTTATCGAAATTAATACGACTCACTATAG
GGAGACCCAAGCTCTAGCGCTACCGGTCGCCACCATGGACGCACAAACACGACGACGTGAGCGTCGCGCT
GAGAAACAAGCTCAATGGAAAGCTGCAAACGGTGGATCTCCTCCACATATGGCTTACCCATACGATGTTC
CAGATTACGCTCCTCCATCTCGAGCTGATCAAGAGAAGGAGTTATCCACCAATGCTTTCCAAGCTTTCAC
ATCTGGAAATTATGATGCCTGTCTACAACACCTTGCCTGTCTACAAGATATAAACAAAGATGATTATAAA
ATAATTTTGAATACAGCAGTAGCTGAGTTTTTTAAAAGTAACCAAACAACAACAGATAATTTGAGACAAA
CACTTAACCAGCTGAAGAATCAGGTCCACTCAGCTGTTGAAGAAATGGATGGATTAGATGATGTTGAAAA
CAGCATGTTGTACTATAATCAAGCAGTCATTCTTTATCATCTGCGGCAGTATACAGAAGCCATATCAGTT
GGTGAAAAACTTTATCAGTTCATAGAGCCTTTTGAAGAAAAATTTGCCCAAGCAGTGTGTTTTTTGCTTG
TAGACCTGTATATATTAACCTACCAAGCTGAGAAAGCTTTGCATCTTCTTGCTGTCCTAGAAAAAATGAT
TTCACAGGGTAACAATAACAAAAATGGAAAGAATGAGACTGGTAATAACAACAACAAAGATGGATCTAAT
CATAAAGCTGAAAGTGGAGCTCTAATAGAAGCTGCAAAATCAAAGATACATCAGTACAAAGTACGAGCTT
ATATCCAAATGAAGTCTCTGAAAGCATGTAAAAGGGAAATCAAGTCAGTCATGAATACAGCTGGAAATTC
CGCACCCTCTCTCTTTCTTAAAAGCAATTTTGAGTACTTAAGAGGTAATTATCGAAAAGCCGTGAAGCTA
TTAAATAGTTCAAACATTGCTGAGCATCCAGGATTCATGAAAACAGGTGAATGCTTGAGATGCATGTTCT
GGAATAACCTTGGTTGCATCCATTTTGCCATGAGCAAGCACAATTTGGGAATATTCTACTTTAAAAAGGC
TCTGCAAGAGAATGACAATGTCTGTGCACAGCTCAGTGCAGGTAGCACTGATCCAGGTAAAAAATTTTCA
GGAAGACCCATGTGTACGTTACTAACCAATAAGAGATATGAGTTGCTGTATAACTGTGGAATTCAGCTTC
TTCACATTGGAAGGCCTCTTGCTGCCTTCGAATGTCTGATTGAAGCTGTTCAGGTTTATCATGCAAATCC
TCGCCTCTGGCTACGGCTGGCTGAATGCTGCATTGCTGCCAATAAGGGGACTTCTGAACAAGAAACTAAA
GGCCTTCCCAGCAAAAAAGGAATTGTACAGTCTATTGTTGGTCAAGGCTATCATCGTAAAATAGTTTTGG
CATCACAGTCTATACAGAATACTGTTTATAATGATGGTCAGTCTTCGGCCATTCCTGTAGCCAGTATGGA
GTTTGCAGCCATATGTCTCAGAAATGCCTTGTTGCTGCTACCTGAAGAACAGCAAGATCCAAAGCAGGAA
AATGGGGCTAAAAATAGTAATCAATTAGGTGGGAACACAGAGAGCAGCGAAAGCAGTGAAACTTGCAGCA
GTAAAAGCCATGATGGAGATAAATTCATTCCAGCTCCACCTTCTTCTCCATTGAGAAAACAGGAATTAGA
AAACTTAAAGTGCTCCATACTTGCTTGCAGTGCCTACGTGGCTCTGGCTTTGGGTGATAACCTCATGGCT
TTGAATCATGCAGATAAACTTCTTCAGCAGCCCAAGCTGTCAGGATCTCTTAAGTTTTTGGGACATTTAT
ATGCTGCAGAAGCCCTCATCTCTCTCGACAGAATATCTGATGCCATTACTCACTTGAACCCGGAGAATGT
CACTGATGTCTCCTTAGGGATCTCTTCAAATGAGCAGGACCAAGGATCAGACAAAGGTGAAAATGAAGCA
ATGGAATCCTCTGGTAAGCGGGCCCCTCAGTGCTACCCCAGTTCCGTCAACTCTGCCAGGACTGTGATGC
TGTTCAACCTTGGCAGCGCTTACTGCCTGAGGAGCGAATATGACAAAGCCCGAAAGTGTCTCCACCAGGC
GGCTTCAATGATCCATCCTAAAGAGGTGCCCCCTGAGGCCATCTTGCTGGCAGTCTACCTTGAACTGCAG
AATGGTAATACTCAGCTGGCCTTACAGATCATCAAAAGGAATCAGTAAGGATCCACCGGATCTAGATAAC
TGATCATAATCAGCCATACCACATTTGTAGAGGTTTTACTTGCTTTAAAAAACCTCCCACACCTCCCCCT
GAACCTGAAACATAAAATGAATGCAATTGTTGTTGTTAACTTGTTTATTGCAGCTTATAATGGTTACAAA
TAAAGCAATAGCATCACAAATTTCACAAATAAAGCATTTTTTTCACTGCATTCTAGTTGTGGTTTGTCCA
AACTCATCAATGTATCTTAACGCGTAAATTGTAAGCGTTAATATTTTGTTAAAATTCGCGTTAAATTTTT
GTTAAATCAGCTCATTTTTTAACCAATAGGCCGAAATCGGCAAAATCCCTTATAAATCAAAAGAATAGAC
CGAGATAGGGT
[37 nt withheld, positions 3232-3268]
AAAGAACGTGGACTCCAACGTCAAAGG
[49 nt withheld, positions 3296-3344]
T
[91 nt withheld, positions 3346-3436]
G
[124 nt withheld, positions 3438-3561]
CAGGTGGCACTTTTCGGGGAAATGTGCGCGGAACCCCTATTTGTTTATTTTTCTAAATACATTCAAATAT
GTATCCGCTCATGAGACAATAACCCTGATAAATGCTTCAATAATATTGAAAAAGGAAGAGTCCTGAGGCG
GAAAGAACCAGCTGTGGAATGTGTGTCAGTTAGGGTGTGGAAAGTCCCCAGGCTCCCCAGCAGGCAGAAG
TATGCAAAGCATGCATCTCAATTAGTCAGCAACCAGGTGTGGAAAGTCCCCAGGCTCCCCAGCAGGCAGA
AGTATGCAAAGCATGCATCTCAATTAGTCAGCAACCATAGTCCCGCCCCTAACTCCGCCCATCCCGCCCC
TAACTCCGCCCAGTTCCGCCCATTCTCCGCCCCATGGCTGACTAATTTTTTTTATTTATGCAGAGGCCGA
GGCCGCCTCGGCCTCTGAGCTATTCCAGAAGTAGTGAGGAGGCTTTTTTGGAGGCCTAGGCTTTTGCAAA
GATCGATCAAGAGACAGGATGAGGATCGTTTCGCATGATTGAACAAGATGGATTGCACGCAGGTTCTCCG
GCCGCTTGGGTGGAGAGGCTATTCGGCTATGACTGGGCACAACAGACAATCGGCTGCTCTGATGCCGCCG
TGTTCCGGCTGTCAGCGCAGGGGCGCCCGGTTCTTTTTGTCAAGACCGACCTGTCCGGTGCCCTGAATGA
ACTGCAAGACGAGGCAGCGCGGCTATCGTGGCTGGCCACGACGGGCGTTCCTTGCGCAGCTGTGCTCGAC
GTTGTCACTGAAGCGGGAAGGGACTGGCTGCTATTGGGCGAAGTGCCGGGGCAGGATCTCCTGTCATCTC
ACCTTGCTCCTGCCGAGAAAGTATCCATCATGGCTGATGCAATGCGGCGGCTGCATACGCTTGATCCGGC
TACCTGCCCATTCGACCACCAAGCGAAACATCGCATCGAGCGAGCACGTACTCGGATGGAAGCCGGTCTT
GTCGATCAGGATGATCTGGACGAAGAGCATCAGGGGCTCGCGCCAGCCGAACTGTTCGCCAGGCTCAAGG
CGAGCATGCCCGACGGCGAGGATCTCGTCGTGACCCATGGCGATGCCTGCTTGCCGAATATCATGGTGGA
AAATGGCCGCTTTTCTGGATTCATCGACTGTGGCCGGCTGGGTGTGGCGGACCGCTATCAGGACATAGCG
TTGGCTACCCGTGATATTGCTGAAGAGCTTGGCGGCGAATGGGCTGACCGCTTCCTCGTGCTTTACGGTA
TCGCCGCTCCCGATTCGCAGCGCATCGCCTTCTATCGCCTTCTTGACGAGTTCTTCTGAGCGGGACTCTG
GGGTTCGAAATGACCGACCAAGCGACGCCCAACCTGCCATCACGAGATTTCGATTCCACCGCCGCCTTCT
ATGAAAGGTTGGGCTTCGGAATCGTTTTCCGGGACGCCGGCTGGATGATCCTCCAGCGCGGGGATCTCAT
GCTGGAGTTCTTCGCCCACCCTAGGGGGAGGCTAACTGAAACACGGAAGGAGACAATACCGGAAGGAACC
CGCGCTATGACGGCAATAAAAAGACAGAATAAAACGCACGGTGTTGGGTCGTTTGTTCATAAACGCGGGG
TTCGGTCCCAGGGCTGGCACTCTGTCGATACCCCACCGAGACCCCATTGGGGCCAATACGCCCGCGTTTC
TTCCTTTTCCCCACCCCACCCCCCAAGTTCGGGTGAAGGCCCAGGGCTCGCAGCCAACGTCGGGGCGGCA
GGCCCTGCCATAGCCTCAGGTTACTCATATATACTTTAGATTGATTTAAAACTTCATTTTTAATTTAAAA
GGATCTAGGTGAAGATCCTTTTTGATAATCTCATGACCAAAATCCCTTAACGTGAGTTTTCGTTCCACTG
AGCGTCAGACCCCGTAGAAAAGATCAAAGGATCTTCTTGAGATCCTTTTTTTCTGCGCGTAATCTGCTGC
TTGCAAACAAAAAAACCACCGCTACCAGCGGTGGTTTGTTTGCCGGATCAAGAGCTACCAACTCTTTTTC
CGAAGGTAACTGGCTTCAGCAGAGCGCAGATACCAAATACTGTCCTTCTAGTGTAGCCGTAGTTAGGCCA
CCACTTCAAGAACTCTGTAGCACCGCCTACATACCTCGCTCTGCTAATCCTGTTACCAGTGGCTGCTGCC
AGTGGCGATAAGTCGTGTCTTACCGGGTTGGACTCAAGACGATAGTTACCGGATAAGGCGCAGCGGTCGG
GCTGAACGGGGGGTTCGTGCACACAGCCCAGCTTGGAGCGAACGACCTACACCGAACTGAGATACCTACA
GCGTGAGCTATGAGAAAGCGCCACGCTTCCCGAAGGGAGAAAGGCGGACAGGTATCCGGTAAGCGGCAGG
GTCGGAACAGGAGAGCGCACGAGGGAGCTTCCAGGGGGAAACGCCTGGTATCTTTATAGTCCTGTCGGGT
TTCGCCACCTCTGACTTGAGCGTCGATTTTTGTGATGCTCGTCAGGGGGGCGGAGCCTATGGAAAAACGC
CAGCAACGCGGCCTTTTTACGGTTCCTGGCCTTTTGCTGGCCTTTTGCTCACATGTTCTTTCCTGCGTTA
TCCCCTGATTCTGTGGATAACCGTATTACCGCCATGCAT
